>Addgene plasmid #103482 | LSB-hsa-miR-365a-3p | depositor full sequence | sequence record 196013 | Full Sequence
AATTGAGGGGATAACGCAGGAAAGAACATGTGAGCAAAAGGCCAGCAAAAGGCCAGGAACCGTAAAAAGG
CCGCGTTGCTGGCGTTTTTCCATAGGCTCCGCCCCCCTGACGAGCATCACAAAAATCGACGCTCAAGTCA
GAGGTGGCGAAACCCGACAGGACTATAAAGATACCAGGCGTTTCCCCCTGGAAGCTCCCTCGTGCGCTCT
CCTGTTCCGACCCTGCCGCTTACCGGATACCTGTCCGCCTTTCTCCCTTCGGGAAGCGTGGCGCTTTCTC
ATAGCTCACGCTGTAGGTATCTCAGTTCGGTGTAGGTCGTTCGCTCCAAGCTGGGCTGTGTGCACGAACC
CCCCGTTCAGCCCGACCGCTGCGCCTTATCCGGTAACTATCGTCTTGAGTCCAACCCGGTAAGACACGAC
TTATCGCCACTGGCAGCAGCCACTGGTAACAGGATTAGCAGAGCGAGGTATGTAGGCGGTGCTACAGAGT
TCTTGAAGTGGTGGCCTAACTACGGCTACACTAGAAGAACAGTATTTGGTATCTGCGCTCTGCTGAAGCC
AGTTACCTTCGGAAAAAGAGTTGGTAGCTCTTGATCCGGCAAACAAACCACCGCTGGTAGCGGTGGTTTT
TTTGTTTGCAAGCAGCAGATTACGCGCAGAAAAAAAGGATCTCAAGAAGATCCTTTGATCTTTTCTACGG
GGTCTGACGCTCAGTGGAACGAAAACTCACGTTAAGGGATTTTGGTCATGAGATTATCAAAAAGGATCTT
CACCTAGATCCTTTTAAATTAAAAATGAAGTTTTAAATCAATCTAAAGTATATATGAGTAAACTTGGTCT
GACAGTTACCAATGCTTAATCAGTGAGGCACCTATCTCAGCGATCTGTCTATTTCGTTCATCCATAGTTG
CCTGACTCCCCGTCGTGTAGATAACTACGATACGGGAGGGCTTACCATCTGGCCCCAGTGCTGCAATGAT
ACCGCGAGAACCACGCTCACCGGCTCCAGATTTATCAGCAATAAACCAGCCAGCCGGAAGGGCCGAGCGC
AGAAGTGGTCCTGCAACTTTATCCGCCTCCATCCAGTCTATTAATTGTTGCCGGGAAGCTAGAGTAAGTA
GTTCGCCAGTTAATAGTTTGCGCAACGTTGTTGCCATTGCTACAGGCATCGTGGTGTCACGCTCGTCGTT
TGGTATGGCTTCATTCAGCTCCGGTTCCCAACGATCAAGGCGAGTTACATGATCCCCCATGTTGTGCAAA
AAAGCGGTTAGCTCCTTCGGTCCTCCGATCGTTGTCAGAAGTAAGTTGGCCGCAGTGTTATCACTCATGG
TTATGGCAGCACTGCATAATTCTCTTACTGTCATGCCATCCGTAAGATGCTTTTCTGTGACTGGTGAGTA
CTCAACCAAGTCATTCTGAGAATAGTGTATGCGGCGACCGAGTTGCTCTTGCCCGGCGTCAATACGGGAT
AATACCGCGCCACATAGCAGAACTTTAAAAGTGCTCATCATTGGAAAACGTTCTTCGGGGCGAAAACTCT
CAAGGATCTTACCGCTGTTGAGATCCAGTTCGATGTAACCCACTCGTGCACCCAACTGATCTTCAGCATC
TTTTACTTTCACCAGCGTTTCTGGGTGAGCAAAAACAGGAAGGCAAAATGCCGCAAAAAAGGGAATAAGG
GCGACACGGAAATGTTGAATACTCATACTCTTCCTTTTTCAATATTATTGAAGCATTTATCAGGGTTATT
GTCTCATGAGCGGATACATATTTGAATGTAGCTCCGAATTTCTCGAGGGCTTGTCGACGACGGCGGTCTC
CGTCGTCAGGATCATGAATTCGACCCGCCTGCCACCATGACCGAGTACAAGCCCACGGTGCGCCTCGCCA
CCCGCGACGACGTCCCCCGGGCCGTACGCACCCTCGCCGCCGCGTTCGCCGACTACCCCGCCACGCGCCA
CACCGTCGACCCGGACCGCCACATCGAGCGGGTCACCGAGCTGCAAGAACTCTTCCTCACGCGCGTCGGG
CTCGACATCGGCAAGGTGTGGGTCGCGGACGACGGCGCCGCGGTGGCGGTCTGGACCACGCCGGAGAGCG
TCGAAGCGGGGGCGGTGTTCGCCGAGATCGGCCCGCGCATGGCCGAGTTGAGCGGTTCCCGGCTGGCCGC
GCAGCAACAGATGGAAGGCCTCCTGGCGCCGCACCGGCCCAAGGAGCCCGCGTGGTTCCTGGCCACCGTC
GGCGTCTCGCCCGACCACCAGGGCAAGGGTCTGGGCAGCGCCGTCGTGCTCCCCGGAGTGGAGGCGGCCG
AGCGCGCCGGGGTGCCCGCCTTCCTGGAGACATCCGCGCCCCGCAACCTCCCCTTCTACGAGCGGCTCGG
CTTCACCGTCACCGCCGACGTCGAGGTGCCCGAAGGACCGCGCACCTGGTGCATGACCCGCAAGCCCGGT
GCCTGATACGCGTGAATTCACTCCTCAGGTGCAGGCTGCCTATCAGAAGGTGGTGGCTGGTGTGGCCAAT
GCCCTGGCTCACAAATACCACTGAGATCTTTTTCCCTCTGCCAAAAATTATGGGGACATCATGAAGCCCC
TTGAGCATCTGACTTCTGGCTAATAAAGGAAATTTATTTTCATTGCAATAGTGTGTTGGAATTTTTTGTG
TCTCTCACTCGGAAGGACATATGGGAGGGCAAATCATTTAAAACATCAGAATGAGTATTTGGTTTAGAGT
TTGGCAACATATGCCCATATGCTGGCTGCCATGAACAAAGGTTGGCTATAAAGAGGTCATCAGTATATGA
AACAGCCCCCTGCTGTCCATTCCTTATTCCATAGAAAAGCCTTGACTTGAGGTTAGATTTTTTTTATATT
TTGTTTTGTGTTATTTTTTTCTTTAACATCCCTAAAATTTTCCTTACATGTTTTACTAGCCAGATTTTTC
CTCCTCTCCTGACTACTCCCAGTCATAGCTGTCCCTCTTCTCTTATGGAGATCCCTCGACCTGCAGCCCA
AGCTTGAATTCTCTAGAATTACCCTGTTATCCCTATGCTTGGTTTACCGAGCTCTTATTGGTTTTCAAAC
TTCATTGACTGTGCCCAACGCGCCTGGGAGCTCACGGGGACAGCCCCCCCCCAAAGCCCCCAGGGATGTA
ATTACGTCCCTCCCCCGCTAGGGGGCAGCAGCGAGCCGCCCGGGGCTCCGCTCCGGTCCGGCGCTCCCCC
CGCATCCCCGAGCCGGCAGCGTGCGGGGACAGCCCGGGCACGGGGAAGGTGGCACGGGATCGCTTTCCTC
TGAACGCTTCTCGCTGCTCTTTGAGCCTGCAGACACCTGGGGGGATACGGGGAAAAAGCTAGGCTGAAAG
ACCGGTTCTTAGAATGACACGCGCCTGGGAGCTCACGGGGACAGCCCCCCCCCAAAGCCCCCAGGGATGT
AATTACGTCCCTCCCCCGCTAGGGGGCAGCAGCGAGCCGCCCGGGGCTCCGCTCCGGTCCGGCGCTCCCC
CCGCATCCCCGAGCCGGCAGCGTGCGGGGACAGCCCGGGCACGGGGAAGGTGGCACGGGATCGCTTTCCT
CTGAACGCTTCTCGCTGCTCTTTGAGCCTGCAGACACCTGGGGGGATACGGGGAAAAAGCTAACTTCTGA
GACGACAACTTTGTATAGAAAAGTTGGCTCCGAATTCGCCCTTGACAGCAGAGATCCAGTTTGGTTAATT
AATTGGCTCCGGTGCCCGTCAGTGGGCAGAGCGCACATCGCCCACAGTCCCCGAGAAGTTGTGGGGAGGG
GTCGGCAATTGAACCGGTGCCTAGAGAAGGTGGCGCGGGGTAAACTGGGAAAGTGATGTCGTGTACTGGC
TCCGCCTTTTTCCCGAGGGTGGGGGAGAACCGTATATAAGTGCAGTAGTCGCCGTGAACGTTCTTTTTCG
CAACGGGTTTGCCGCCAGAACACAGGTAAGTGCCGTGTGTGGTTCCCGCGGGCCTGGCCTCTTTACGGGT
TATGGCCCTTGCGTGCCTTGAATTACTTCCACCTGGCTGCAGTACGTGATTCTTGATCCCGAGCTTCGGG
TTGGAAGTGGGTGGGAGAGTTCGAGGCCTTGCGCTTAAGGAGCCCCTTCGCCTCGTGCTTGAGTTGAGGC
CTGGCCTGGGCGCTGGGGCCGCCGCGTGCGAATCTGGTGGCACCTTCGCGCCTGTCTCGCTGCTTTCGAT
AAGTCTCTAGCCATTTAAAATTTTTGATGACCTGCTGCGACGCTTTTTTTCTGGCAAGATAGTCTTGTAA
ATGCGGGCCAAGATCTGCACACTGGTATTTCGGTTTTTGGGGCCGCGGGCGGCGACGGGGCCCGTGCGTC
CCAGCGCACATGTTCGGCGAGGCGGGGCCTGCGAGCGCGGCCACCGAGAATCGGACGGGGGTAGTCTCAA
GCTGGCCGGCCTGCTCTGGTGCCTGGCCTCGCGCCGCCGTGTATCGCCCCGCCCTGGGCGGCAAGGCTGG
CCCGGTCGGCACCAGTTGCGTGAGCGGAAAGATGGCCGCTTCCCGGCCCTGCTGCAGGGAGCTCAAAATG
GAGGACGCGGCGCTCGGGAGAGCGGGCGGGTGAGTCACCCACACAAAGGAAAAGGGCCTTTCCGTCCTCA
GCCGTCGCTTCATGTGACTCCACGGAGTACCGGGCGCCGTCCAGGCACCTCGATTAGTTCTCGAGCTTTT
GGAGTACGTCGTCTTTAGGTTGGGGGGAGGGGTTTTATGCGATGGAGTTTCCCCACACTGAGTGGGTGGA
GACTGAAGTTAGGCCAGCTTGGCACTTGATGTAATTCTCCTTGGAATTTGCCCTTTTTGAGTTTGGATCT
TGGTTCATTCTCAAGCCTCAGACAGTGGTTCAAAGTTTTTTTCTTCCATTTCAGGTGTCGTGAGAAGGGC
GAATTCGACCCAAGTTTGTACAAAAAAGCAGGCTGGATCCAGGTGCCACCATGGTGAGCGAGCTGATTAA
GGAGAACATGCACATGAAGCTGTACATGGAGGGCACCGTGAACAACCACCACTTCAAGTGCACATCCGAG
GGCGAAGGCAAGCCCTACGAGGGCACCCAGACCATGAGAATCAAGGCGGTCGAGGGCGGCCCTCTCCCCT
TCGCCTTCGACATCCTGGCTACCAGCTTCATGTACGGCAGCAAAACCTTCATCAACCACACCCAGGGCAT
CCCCGACTTCTTTAAGCAGTCCTTCCCCGAGGGCTTCACATGGGAGAGAGTCACCACATACGAAGATGGG
GGCGTGCTGACCGCTACCCAGGACACCAGCCTCCAGGACGGCTGCCTCATCTACAACGTCAAGATCAGAG
GGGTGAACTTCCCATCCAACGGCCCTGTGATGCAGAAGAAAACACTCGGCTGGGAGGCCTCCACCGAGAC
ACTGTACCCCGCTGACGGCGGCCTGGAAGGCAGAGCCGACATGGCCCTGAAGCTCGTGGGCGGGGGCCAC
CTGATCTGCAACCTTAAGACCACATACAGATCCAAGAAACCCGCTAAGAACCTCAAGATGCCCGGCGTCT
ACTATGTGGACAGGAGACTGGAAAGAATCAAGGAGGCCGACAAAGAGACATACGTCGAGCAGCACGAGGT
GGCTGTGGCCAGATACTGCGACCTCCCTAGCAAACTGGGGCACAAACTTAATTGAGAATTCTACCACCCA
GCTTTCTTGTACAAAGTGGTACGTCTCAAGACCAGAGGTCTCTGCTTGCAGACTCATAAGGATTTTTAGG
GGCATTAATAAGGATTTTTAGGGGCATTAATAAGGATTTTTAGGGGCATTAATAAGGATTTTTAGGGGCA
TTACAACCAGAAGAGACCTGTGCTTCACTCCTCAGGTGCAGGCTGCCTATCAGAAGGTGGTGGCTGGTGT
GGCCAATGCCCTGGCTCACAAATACCACTGAGATCTTTTTCCCTCTGCCAAAAATTATGGGGACATCATG
AAGCCCCTTGAGCATCTGACTTCTGGCTAATAAAGGAAATTTATTTTCATTGCAATAGTGTGTTGGAATT
TTTTGTGTCTCTCACTCGGAAGGACATATGGGAGGGCAAATCATTTAAAACATCAGAATGAGTATTTGGT
TTAGAGTTTGGCAACATATGCCCATATGCTGGCTGCCATGAACAAAGGTTGGCTATAAAGAGGTCATCAG
TATATGAAACAGCCCCCTGCTGTCCATTCCTTATTCCATAGAAAAGCCTTGACTTGAGGTTAGATTTTTT
TTATATTTTGTTTTGTGTTATTTTTTTCTTTAACATCCCTAAAATTTTCCTTACATGTTTTACTAGCCAG
ATTTTTCCTCCTCTCCTGACTACTCCCAGTCATAGCTGTCCCTCTTCTCTTATGGAGATCCCGAGCGGTG
CGTTTTTATGCTTGTAGTATTGTATAATGTTTTTAAGATCCAAGCTTCTGACCTCTTCTCTTCCTCCCAC
AGGGCCTCGAGACAATTGCATCGATGGTACCAGTGAAAGTCTGCAATGAATTCGAGTTGGCGCGCCTGTC
ATTCTAAATCTCTCTTTCAGCCTAAAGCTTTTTCCCCGTATCCCCCCAGGTGTCTGCAGGCTCAAAGAGC
AGCGAGAAGCGTTCAGAGGAAAGCGATCCCGTGCCACCTTCCCCGTGCCCGGGCTGTCCCCGCACGCTGC
CGGCTCGGGGATGCGGGGGGAGCGCCGGACCGGAGCGGAGCCCCGGGCGGCTCGCTGCTGCCCCCTAGCG
GGGGAGGGACGTAATTACATCCCTGGGGGCTTTGGGAGGGGGCTGTCCCCGTGAGCTCCCAGGCGCGCCT
GTCATTCTAAATCTCTCTTTCAGCCTAAAGCTTTTTCCCCGTATCCCCCCAGGTGTCTGCAGGCTCAAAG
AGCAGCGAGAAGCGTTCAGAGGAAAGCGATCCCGTGCCACCTTCCCCGTGCCCGGGCTGTCCCCGCACGC
TGCCGGCTCGGGGATGCGGGGGGAGCGCCGGACCGGAGCGGAGCCCCGGGCGGCTCGCTGCTGCCCCCTA
GCGGGGGAGGGACGTAATTACATCCCTGGGGGCTTTGGGGGGGGGCTGTCCCCGTGAGCTCCCAGGCGCG
CCAACTCGGTACCGTATCGATGTCGACGTTAACGCTAGTGATATCAACTTTGTATAGAAAAGTTGGCTCC
GAATTCGCCCTTGACAGCAGAGATCCAGTTTGGTTAATTAATTGGCTCCGGTGCCCGTCAGTGGGCAGAG
CGCACATCGCCCACAGTCCCCGAGAAGTTGTGGGGAGGGGTCGGCAATTGAACCGGTGCCTAGAGAAGGT
GGCGCGGGGTAAACTGGGAAAGTGATGTCGTGTACTGGCTCCGCCTTTTTCCCGAGGGTGGGGGAGAACC
GTATATAAGTGCAGTAGTCGCCGTGAACGTTCTTTTTCGCAACGGGTTTGCCGCCAGAACACAGGTAAGT
GCCGTGTGTGGTTCCCGCGGGCCTGGCCTCTTTACGGGTTATGGCCCTTGCGTGCCTTGAATTACTTCCA
CCTGGCTGCAGTACGTGATTCTTGATCCCGAGCTTCGGGTTGGAAGTGGGTGGGAGAGTTCGAGGCCTTG
CGCTTAAGGAGCCCCTTCGCCTCGTGCTTGAGTTGAGGCCTGGCCTGGGCGCTGGGGCCGCCGCGTGCGA
ATCTGGTGGCACCTTCGCGCCTGTCTCGCTGCTTTCGATAAGTCTCTAGCCATTTAAAATTTTTGATGAC
CTGCTGCGACGCTTTTTTTCTGGCAAGATAGTCTTGTAAATGCGGGCCAAGATCTGCACACTGGTATTTC
GGTTTTTGGGGCCGCGGGCGGCGACGGGGCCCGTGCGTCCCAGCGCACATGTTCGGCGAGGCGGGGCCTG
CGAGCGCGGCCACCGAGAATCGGACGGGGGTAGTCTCAAGCTGGCCGGCCTGCTCTGGTGCCTGGCCTCG
CGCCGCCGTGTATCGCCCCGCCCTGGGCGGCAAGGCTGGCCCGGTCGGCACCAGTTGCGTGAGCGGAAAG
ATGGCCGCTTCCCGGCCCTGCTGCAGGGAGCTCAAAATGGAGGACGCGGCGCTCGGGAGAGCGGGCGGGT
GAGTCACCCACACAAAGGAAAAGGGCCTTTCCGTCCTCAGCCGTCGCTTCATGTGACTCCACGGAGTACC
GGGCGCCGTCCAGGCACCTCGATTAGTTCTCGAGCTTTTGGAGTACGTCGTCTTTAGGTTGGGGGGAGGG
GTTTTATGCGATGGAGTTTCCCCACACTGAGTGGGTGGAGACTGAAGTTAGGCCAGCTTGGCACTTGATG
TAATTCTCCTTGGAATTTGCCCTTTTTGAGTTTGGATCTTGGTTCATTCTCAAGCCTCAGACAGTGGTTC
AAAGTTTTTTTCTTCCATTTCAGGTGTCGTGAGAAGGGCGAATTCGACCCAAGTTTGTACAAAAAAGCAG
GCTCGCCACCATGGTGAGCAAGGGCGAGGAGCTGTTCACCGGGGTGGTGCCCATCCTGGTCGAGCTGGAC
GGCGACGTAAACGGCCACAAGTTCAGCGTGAGGGGCGAGGGCGAGGGCGATGCCACCAACGGCAAGCTGA
CCCTGAAGTTCATCTGCACCACCGGCAAGCTGCCCGTGCCCTGGCCCACCCTCGTGACCACCCTGAGCCA
CGGCGTGCAGTGCTTCGCCCGCTACCCCGACCACATGAAGCAGCACGACTTCTTCAAGTCCGCCATGCCC
GAAGGCTACGTCCAGGAGCGCACCATCTTCTTCAAGGACGACGGCACCTACAAGACCCGCGCCGAGGTGA
AGTTCGAGGGCGACACCCTAGTGAACCGCATCGAGCTGAAGGGCGTCGACTTCAAGGAGGACGGCAACAT
CCTGGGGCACAAGCTGGAGTACAACTTCAACAGCCACAACATCTATATCATGGCCGTCAAGCAGAAGAAC
GGCATCAAGGTGAACTTCAAGATCCGCCACAACGTGGAGGACGGCAGCGTGCAGCTCGCCGACCACTACC
AGCAGAACACCCCCATCGGCGACGGCCCCGTGCTGCTGCCCGACAGCCACTACCTGAGCACCCAGTCCGT
GCTGAGCAAAGACCCCAACGAGAAGCGCGATCACATGGTCCTGCTGGAGTTCCGCACCGCCGCCGGGATC
ACTCTCGGCATGGACGAGCTGTACAAGTAATACCACCCAGCTTTCTTGTACAAAGTGGTACGCGTGAATT
CACTCCTCAGGTGCAGGCTGCCTATCAGAAGGTGGTGGCTGGTGTGGCCAATGCCCTGGCTCACAAATAC
CACTGAGATCTTTTTCCCTCTGCCAAAAATTATGGGGACATCATGAAGCCCCTTGAGCATCTGACTTCTG
GCTAATAAAGGAAATTTATTTTCATTGCAATAGTGTGTTGGAATTTTTTGTGTCTCTCACTCGGAAGGAC
ATATGGGAGGGCAAATCATTTAAAACATCAGAATGAGTATTTGGTTTAGAGTTTGGCAACATATGCCCAT
ATGCTGGCTGCCATGAACAAAGGTTGGCTATAAAGAGGTCATCAGTATATGAAACAGCCCCCTGCTGTCC
ATTCCTTATTCCATAGAAAAGCCTTGACTTGAGGTTAGATTTTTTTTATATTTTGTTTTGTGTTATTTTT
TTCTTTAACATCCCTAAAATTTTCCTTACATGTTTTACTAGCCAGATTTTTCCTCCTCTCCTGACTACTC
CCAGTCATAGCTGTCCCTCTTCTCTTATGGAGATCCCTCGACCTGCAGCCCAAGCTTGGCGTAATCATGG
TCATAGCTGTTTCCTGTGTGAAATTGTTATCCGCTCACAATTCCACACAACATACGAGCCGGAAGCATAA
AGTGTAAAGCCTGGGGTGCCTAATGAGTGAGCTAACTCACATTAATTGCGTTGCGCTCACTGCCCGCTTT
CCAGTCGGGAAACCTGTCGTGCCAGCGGATCGACAGTACTAAGCTTGGTCTAATACCCAATCTCTCGTCT
TATCCAGATGTTTTATACGCCTCTGGCCCGTGTCTCAAAATCTCTGATGTTACATTGCACAAGATAAAAT
AATATCATCATGAACAATAAAACTGTCTGCTTACATAAACAGTAATACAAGGGGTGTTATGAGCCATATT
CAACGGGAAACGTCGAGGCCGCGATTAAATTCCAACATGGATGCTGATTTATATGGGTATAAATGGGCTC
GCGATAATGTCGGGCAATCAGGTGCGACAATCTATCGCTTGTATGGGAAGCCCGATGCGCCAGAGTTGTT
TCTGAAACATGGCAAAGGTAGCGTTGCCAATGATGTTACAGATGAGATGGTCAGACTAAACTGGCTGACG
GAATTTATGCCTCTTCCGACCATCAAGCATTTTATCCGTACTCCTGATGATGCATGGTTACTCACCACTG
CGATCCCCGGAAAAACAGCATTCCAGGTATTAGAAGAATATCCTGATTCAGGTGAAAATATTGTTGATGC
GCTGGCAGTGTTCCTGCGCCGGTTGCATTCGATTCCTGTTTGTAATTGTCCTTTTAACAGCGATCGCGTA
TTTCGTCTCGCTCAGGCGCAATCACGAATGAATAACGGTTTGGTTGATGCGAGTGATTTTGATGACGAGC
GTAATGGCTGGCCTGTTGAACAAGTCTGGAAAGAAATGCATAAACTTTTGCCATTCTCACCGGATTCAGT
CGTCACTCATGGTGATTTCTCACTTGATAACCTTATTTTTGACGAGGGGAAATTAATAGGTTGTATTGAT
GTTGGACGAGTCGGAATCGCAGACCGATACCAGGATCTTGCCATCCTATGGAACTGCCTCGGTGAGTTTT
CTCCTTCATTACAGAAACGGCTTTTTCAAAAATATGGTATTGATAATCCTGATATGAATAAATTGCAGTT
TCATTTGATGCTCGATGAGTTTTTCTAATCAGAATTGGTTAATTGGTTGTAACACTGGCAGAGCATTACG
CTGACTTGACGGGACGGCGCAAGCTCATGACCAAAATCCCTTAACGTGAGTTACGCGTCGTTCCACTGAG
CGTCAGAGGTATCACTAGTATTACAGAGGTAAGTTATAACAGTCGCCTAACCC
Features (pLannotate 1.2.2; 28 found; start..end, strand, type, name):
     87..675     -  rep_origin     ori: high-copy-number ColE1/pMB1/pBR322/pUC origin of replication
    846..1706    -  CDS            AmpR: β-lactamase; bla; confers resistance to ampicillin, carbenicillin, and related antibiotics
   1707..1778    -  promoter       AmpR promoter: bla
   1857..2456    +  CDS            PuroR: puromycin N-acetyltransferase; pac from Streptomyces alboniger; confers resistance to puromycin
   2461..2541    +  CDS            HBB (fragment): HBB_PONPY - Experimental evidence at transcript level: Swiss-Prot protein existence level 2. Involved in oxygen transport from the lung to the various peripheral tissues. From Pongo pygmaeus (Bornean orangutan).
   2612..2667    +  polyA_signal   β-globin poly(A) signal: rabbit β-globin polyadenylation signal (Gil and Proudfoot, 1987)
   3646..3666    +  protein_bind   attB4: mutant version of attB; core recombination site for the Gateway® BP reaction BP Clonase™
   3734..3945    +  promoter       EF-1α core promoter: core promoter for human elongation factor EF-1α
   3946..4884    +  intron         EF-1α intron A: intron upstream of the start codon of human EF-1α
   4911..4931    +  protein_bind   attB1: mutant version of attB; core recombination site for the Gateway® BP reaction BP Clonase™
   4951..5646    +  CDS            mKate2: mKate2 is a basic (constitutively fluorescent) red fluorescent protein published in 2009, derived from Entacmaea quadricolor. It is reported to be a rapidly-maturing monomer with moderate acid sensitivity.
   5666..5690    -  protein_bind   attB2: mutant version of attB; recombination site for the Gateway® BP reaction BP Clonase™
   5834..5908    +  CDS            HBB (fragment): HBB_PONPY - Experimental evidence at transcript level: Swiss-Prot protein existence level 2. Involved in oxygen transport from the lung to the various peripheral tissues. From Pongo pygmaeus (Bornean orangutan).
   5979..6034    +  polyA_signal   β-globin poly(A) signal: rabbit β-globin polyadenylation signal (Gil and Proudfoot, 1987)
   6418..6443    +  misc_feature   SA: splice acceptor site
   7115..7135    +  protein_bind   attB4: mutant version of attB; core recombination site for the Gateway® BP reaction BP Clonase™
   7203..7414    +  promoter       EF-1α core promoter: core promoter for human elongation factor EF-1α
   7415..8353    +  intron         EF-1α intron A: intron upstream of the start codon of human EF-1α
   8380..8400    +  protein_bind   attB1: mutant version of attB; core recombination site for the Gateway® BP reaction BP Clonase™
   8411..9127    +  CDS            EBFP2: EBFP2 is a basic (constitutively fluorescent) blue fluorescent protein published in 2007, derived from Aequorea victoria. It is reported to be a rapidly-maturing monomer with moderate acid sensitivity.
   9135..9159    -  protein_bind   attB2: mutant version of attB; recombination site for the Gateway® BP reaction BP Clonase™
   9163..9243    +  CDS            HBB (fragment): HBB_PONPY - Experimental evidence at transcript level: Swiss-Prot protein existence level 2. Involved in oxygen transport from the lung to the various peripheral tissues. From Pongo pygmaeus (Bornean orangutan).
   9314..9369    +  polyA_signal   β-globin poly(A) signal: rabbit β-globin polyadenylation signal (Gil and Proudfoot, 1987)
   9752..9774    -  protein_bind   lac operator (fragment): The lac repressor binds to the lac operator to inhibit transcription in E. coli. This inhibition can be relieved by adding lactose or isopropyl-β-D-thiogalactopyranoside (IPTG). lac repressor encoded by lacI
   9778..9808    -  promoter       lac promoter: promoter for the E. coli lac operon
   9823..9844    -  protein_bind   CAP binding site: CAP binding activates transcription in the presence of cAMP. E. coli catabolite activator protein
   9857..9896    -  CDS            lacI (fragment): lac repressor; lacI; The lac repressor binds to the lac operator to inhibit transcription in E. coli. This inhibition can be relieved by adding lactose or isopropyl-β-D-thiogalactopyranoside (IPTG).
  10069..10878   +  CDS            KanR: aminoglycoside phosphotransferase; aph(3')-Ia; confers resistance to kanamycin in bacteria or G418 (Geneticin®) in eukaryotes
