[The description below was written by a language model from this plasmid's Addgene catalogue record and pLannotate feature annotations shown in this document.]
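Description:
LSB-hsa-miR-365a-3p is an 11 kb mammalian expression plasmid built on the Low Sensor Backbone (LSB), designed as a two-colour fluorescent sensor of microRNA activity. It is maintained in E. coli through a high-copy ColE1/pUC-type origin and carries both a β-lactamase gene (ampicillin) and an aph(3')-Ia gene (kanamycin), matching the dual bacterial selection listed in the record. A puromycin N-acetyltransferase coding sequence followed by a rabbit β-globin polyadenylation signal allows selection in mammalian cells. No dedicated mammalian promoter is annotated upstream of it.

The payload consists of two parallel transcription units, each driven by the human EF-1α core promoter with its intron A and terminated by a rabbit β-globin poly(A) signal. Both are flanked by residual Gateway attB4/attB1/attB2 sites, which reflect how the units were assembled. One unit encodes the red fluorescent protein mKate2 and, according to the record, carries a target site for hsa-miR-365a-3p in its 3' UTR. This site is not annotated as a separate feature but would lie between the mKate2 coding sequence and its poly(A) signal. The other unit encodes the blue protein EBFP2 without a target and acts as an internal reference for delivery and expression. When the miRNA is active in transfected cells, mKate2 output falls relative to EBFP2, so the red-to-blue ratio reports miRNA activity.

The repeated poly(A) element makes the plasmid inherently unstable, and the depositor notes small insertions flanking the puromycin gene that do not affect selection. The catalogue's gene link points to MIR363, which does not match the stated miR-365a-3p target.
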