Addgene plasmid #103482: LSB-hsa-miR-365a-3p
Purpose: Used to sense miRNA activity using fluorescence based tools. hsa-miR-365a-3p target in 3' UTR of of mKate. miRNA activity can be measured by the repression of mKate2 relative to EBFP2 fluorescent proteins . Plasmid is inherently unstable; please see Depositor Comments
Depositing lab: Ron Weiss. Depositing organization: Massachusetts Institute of Technology. Publication: A mixed antagonistic/synergistic miRNA repression model enables accurate predictions of multi-input miRNA sensor activity. Gam JJ, Babb J, Weiss R. Nat Commun. 2018 Jun 22;9(1):2430. doi: 10.1038/s41467-018-04575-0. PubMed 29934631.
Backbone
  Vector backbone: Low Sensor Backbone (LSB)
  Vector type: Mammalian Expression, Synthetic Biology
Growth in bacteria
  Bacterial resistance: Ampicillin and Kanamycin, 100 & 50 μg/mL
  Growth temperature: 30°C
  Growth strain: NEB Stable
  Copy number: High Copy
Gene/Insert
  Gene/Insert name: hsa-miR-365a-3p target
  Species: H. sapiens (human)
  Entrez Gene: MIR363 (a.k.a. MIR-363, MIRN363, hsa-mir-363)
  Promoter: EF-1a
  Cloning method: Gibson Cloning
Terms and licenses: Academic/Nonprofit Terms; Industry Terms: Not Available to Industry
Depositor comments: Please note that this plasmid is inherently unstable due to a repeating poly A element. We recommend performing a diagnostic digest on multiple colonies upon receipt. The depositors would like to note the presence of several discrepancies between the depositor sequence and physical plasmid sequence. In particular, the sequences upstream and downstream of the puromycin coding region have 10 bp insertions which do not affect the ability to perform puromycin selection. The sequences for those regions within the physical plasmids are as follows: Upstream of Puro: GAATTCGACCGCCTGTCTCAAGGTGCCACC; Downstream of Puro: GCTTTGAGACTACGCGTGAATTCACTCCTC.
How to cite: LSB-hsa-miR-365a-3p was a gift from Ron Weiss (Addgene plasmid # 103482 ; http://n2t.net/addgene:103482 ; RRID:Addgene_103482)
