>Addgene plasmid #103482 | LSB-hsa-miR-365a-3p | depositor partial sequence | sequence record 196014 | hsa-miR-365a-3p target
ATAAGGATTTTTAGGGGCATTA
