>Addgene plasmid #103482 | LSB-hsa-miR-365a-3p | addgene partial sequence | sequence record 271014 | mKate2-F 5'-ACCCGCTAAGAACCTCAAGA-3'
TCAAGGAGGCCGACAAAGAGACATACGTCGAGCAGCACGAGGTGGCTGTGGCCAGATACTGCGACCTCCC
TAGCAAACTGGGGCACAAACTTAATTGAGAATTCTACCACCCAGCTTTCTTGTACAAAGTGGTACGTCTC
AAGACCAGAGGTCTCTGCTTGCAGACTCATAAGGATTTTTAGGGGCATTAATAAGGATTTTTAGGGGCAT
TAATAAGGATTTTTAGGGGCATTAATAAGGATTTTTAGGGGCATTACAACCAGAAGAGACCTGTGCTTCA
CTCCTCAGGTGCAGGCTGCCTATCAGAAGGTGGTGGCTGGTGTGGCCAATGCCCTGGCTCACAAATACCA
CTGAGATCTTTTTCCCTCTGCCAAAAATTATGGGGACATCATGAAGCCCCTTGAGCATCTGACTTCTGGC
TAATAAAGGAAATTTATTTTCATTGCAATAGTGTGTTGGAATTTTTTGTGTCTCTCACTCGGAAGGACAT
ATGGGAGGGCAAATCATTTAAAACATCAGAATGAGTATTTGGTTTAGAGTTTGGCAACATATGCCCATAT
GCTGGCTGCCATGAACAAAGGTTGGCTATAAAGAGGTCATCAGTATATGAAACAGCCCCCTGCTGTCCAT
TCCTTATTCCATAGAAAA
